Addgene plasmid #46147: pJC-TALE-VP64
Purpose: (Empty Backbone)
Depositing lab: David Stern. Depositing organization: HHMI, Janelia Research Campus. Publication: TALE-mediated modulation of transcriptional enhancers in vivo. Crocker J, Stern DL. Nat Methods. 2013 Aug;10(8):762-7. doi: 10.1038/nmeth.2543. Epub 2013 Jun 30. PubMed 23817068.
Backbone
  Vector backbone: pJFRC-7
  Backbone manufacturer: Gerry Rubin
  Backbone size (bp): 8151
  Modifications to backbone: Subcloned in a Golden-Gate compatible TALE effector, fused with a VP64 activation domain.
  Vector type: Insect Expression
  Promoter: hsp70
  Tag / fusion protein: VP64 activation domain (C terminal on backbone)
Growth in bacteria
  Bacterial resistance: Ampicillin, 100 μg/mL
  Growth temperature: 37°C
  Growth strain: DH5alpha
  Copy number: High Copy
Gene/Insert
  Cloning method: Ligation Independent Cloning
Terms and licenses: Academic/Nonprofit Terms; Industry Terms: Not Available to Industry
How to cite: pJC-TALE-VP64 was a gift from David Stern (Addgene plasmid # 46147 ; http://n2t.net/addgene:46147 ; RRID:Addgene_46147)
