[The description below was written by a language model from this plasmid's Addgene catalogue record and pLannotate feature annotations shown in this document.]
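Description:
pJC-TALE-VP64 is an empty-backbone Drosophila expression and transgenesis vector derived from pJFRC-7, modified to carry a Golden Gate-compatible TALE scaffold fused at its C terminus to a VP64 transcriptional activation domain. The deposited sequence is 10,365 nt. In E. coli it is maintained through a high-copy ColE1/pUC-type origin and selected with ampicillin via the β-lactamase gene. For fly work it carries a φC31 attB site, which allows integrase-mediated insertion into genomic attP landing sites, and a mini-white eye-colour marker for identifying transformants.

The expression cassette consists of four blocks of 5X UAS (twenty Gal4-binding sites in total) upstream of the Drosophila hsp70 promoter, followed by a modified myosin heavy chain intron. Expression of the fusion protein should therefore depend on a Gal4 driver, giving tissue-specific control. Downstream lie two TALE-derived coding fragments, annotated by homology to the Xanthomonas effectors AvrXa10 and AvrBs3, which correspond to the N- and C-terminal flanks of the TALE. Between them sits a reverse-oriented lac promoter/lacZα segment with T7 and T3 promoters and polylinker remnants. This appears to be a placeholder that is replaced when a custom DNA-binding repeat array is assembled into the scaffold, and it would typically permit blue/white screening, though the record does not say so explicitly. A short match to VP16 minimal activation repeats marks the VP64 domain, and the transcript ends in SV40 small t intron, early-region and polyadenylation sequences.

Once a repeat array is installed, the construct yields a programmable activator. The associated publication concerns TALE-mediated modulation of transcriptional enhancers in vivo.
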