Features (pLannotate 1.2.2; 31 found; start..end, strand, type, name):
     31..135     +  promoter       AmpR promoter: bla
    136..996     +  CDS            AmpR: β-lactamase; bla; confers resistance to ampicillin, carbenicillin, and related antibiotics
   1167..1755    +  rep_origin     ori: high-copy-number ColE1/pMB1/pBR322/pUC origin of replication
   1842..1911    +  protein_bind   attB: attB site for the φC31 integrase (Groth et al., 2000) phage φC31 integrase
   2606..5478    +  CDS            mini-white: Drosophila white gene eye color pigment; white; This is a modified version of the white gene lacking part of the first intron.
   6251..6406    +  CDS            YPB1_ECOLX (fragment): Protein predicted: Swiss-Prot protein existence level 4. From Escherichia coli.
   6488..6509    -  misc_feature   MCS (fragment): pUC18/19 multiple cloning site
   6508..6602    +  protein_bind   5X UAS: five tandem copies of the "ScaI site" 17-mer CGGAGTACTGTCCTCCG, an upstream activating sequence (UAS) that efficiently binds yeast Gal4 (Webster et al., 1988; Pfeiffer et al., 2010) GAL4
   6636..6730    +  protein_bind   5X UAS: five tandem copies of the "ScaI site" 17-mer CGGAGTACTGTCCTCCG, an upstream activating sequence (UAS) that efficiently binds yeast Gal4 (Webster et al., 1988; Pfeiffer et al., 2010) GAL4
   6764..6858    +  protein_bind   5X UAS: five tandem copies of the "ScaI site" 17-mer CGGAGTACTGTCCTCCG, an upstream activating sequence (UAS) that efficiently binds yeast Gal4 (Webster et al., 1988; Pfeiffer et al., 2010) GAL4
   6877..6893    -  misc_feature   MCS (fragment): pUC18/19 multiple cloning site
   6892..6986    +  protein_bind   5X UAS: five tandem copies of the "ScaI site" 17-mer CGGAGTACTGTCCTCCG, an upstream activating sequence (UAS) that efficiently binds yeast Gal4 (Webster et al., 1988; Pfeiffer et al., 2010) GAL4
   7011..7249    +  promoter       hsp70 promoter: Drosophila melanogaster hsp70Bb promoter
   7264..7330    +  intron         Mhc intron: modified Drosophila myosin heavy chain intron 16 (Pfeiffer et al., 2010)
   7422..8279    +  CDS            avrXa10 (fragment): AVX10_XANOO - Experimental evidence at protein level: Swiss-Prot protein existence level 1. Avirulence protein. Induces the hypersensitive response (HR)in rice plants carrying the resistance gene Xa10. Activity depends on the presence of the core repeat domains; replacement with repeat domains from other proteins (AvrBs3 of X.euvesicatoria (AC P14727) or AvrXa7 of this organism) does not elicit the HR. Probably acts as a transcription factor in its host plant (rice) to induce plant resistance or disease. From Xanthomonas oryzae pv. oryzae.
   8287..8305    -  rep_origin     f1 ori (fragment): f1 bacteriophage origin of replication; arrow indicates direction of (+) strand synthesis
   8310..8465    -  CDS            lacZα (fragment): LacZα fragment of β-galactosidase; lacZ fragment
   8473..8491    +  promoter       T7 promoter: promoter for bacteriophage T7 RNA polymerase
   8500..8523    -  misc_feature   MCS (fragment): pBluescript multiple cloning site
   8539..8557    -  promoter       T3 promoter: promoter for bacteriophage T3 RNA polymerase
   8602..8618    -  protein_bind   lac operator: The lac repressor binds to the lac operator to inhibit transcription in E. coli. This inhibition can be relieved by adding lactose or isopropyl-β-D-thiogalactopyranoside (IPTG). lac repressor encoded by lacI
   8626..8656    -  promoter       lac promoter: promoter for the E. coli lac operon
   8671..8692    -  protein_bind   CAP binding site: CAP binding activates transcription in the presence of cAMP. E. coli catabolite activator protein
   8731..9375    +  CDS            avrBs3 (fragment): AVRB3_XANEU - Experimental evidence at protein level: Swiss-Prot protein existence level 1. Avirulence protein. Acts as a transcription factor in C.annuum plants. In susceptible plants lacking the Bs3 resistance gene induces expression of a number of genes, including genes homologous to a family of auxin-induced genes, alpha-expansin genes, pectate lyase, anthocyanidin glucoside rhamnosyl transferase and at least one transcription factor, UPA20. Their expression leads to plant hypertrophy in mesophyll cells, probably mainly mediated by UPA20 (PubMed:17962565). In resistant plants induces the h
   9526..9542    +  CDS            VP96 (fragment): 6 tandem repeats of the minimal activation domain of herpes simplex virus VP16 (Cheng et al., 2013)
   9572..9646    +  CDS            small t antigen (fragment): SV40 (simian virus 40) small t antigen
   9648..9713    +  intron         small t intron: SV40 (simian virus 40) small t antigen intron
   9843..9863    +  CDS            SV40 NLS: nuclear localization signal of SV40 (simian virus 40) large T antigen
   9870..10004   +  CDS            LT_POVHA (fragment): Protein inferred from homology: Swiss-Prot protein existence level 3. Isoform large T antigen is a key early protein essential for both driving viral replication and inducing cellular transformation. Plays a role in viral genome replication by driving entry of quiescent cells into the cell cycle and by autoregulating the synthesis of viral early mRNA. Displays highly oncogenic activities by corrupting the host cellular checkpoint mechanisms that guard cell division and the transcription, replication, and repair of DNA. Participates in the modulation of cellular gene expression preceeding viral
  10029..10112   +  CDS            large T antigen (fragment): large T antigen from SV40 (simian virus 40)
  10135..10269   +  polyA_signal   SV40 poly(A) signal: SV40 polyadenylation signal
>Addgene plasmid #46147 | pJC-TALE-VP64 | depositor full sequence | sequence record 64953 | pJC-TALE-VP64 sequence 10365 bps
GACTCAGGTGGCACTTTTCGGGGAAATGTGCGCGGAACCCCTATTTGTTTATTTTTCTAAATACATTCAA
ATATGTATCCGCTCATGAGACAATAACCCTGATAAATGCTTCAATAATATTGAAAAAGGAAGAGTATGAG
TATTCAACATTTCCGTGTCGCCCTTATTCCCTTTTTTGCGGCATTTTGCCTTCCTGTTTTTGCTCACCCA
GAAACGCTGGTGAAAGTAAAAGATGCTGAAGATCAGTTGGGTGCACGAGTGGGTTACATCGAACTGGATC
TCAACAGCGGTAAGATCCTTGAGAGTTTTCGCCCCGAAGAACGTTTTCCAATGATGAGCACTTTTAAAGT
TCTGCTATGTGGCGCGGTATTATCCCGTATTGACGCCGGGCAAGAGCAACTCGGTCGCCGCATACACTAT
TCTCAGAATGACTTGGTTGAGTACTCACCAGTCACAGAAAAGCATCTTACGGATGGCATGACAGTAAGAG
AATTATGCAGTGCTGCCATAACCATGAGTGATAACACTGCGGCCAACTTACTTCTGACAACGATCGGAGG
ACCGAAGGAGCTAACCGCTTTTTTGCACAACATGGGGGATCATGTAACTCGCCTTGATCGTTGGGAACCG
GAGCTGAATGAAGCCATACCAAACGACGAGCGTGACACCACGATGCCTGTAGCAATGGCAACAACGTTGC
GCAAACTATTAACTGGCGAACTACTTACTCTAGCTTCCCGGCAACAATTAATAGACTGGATGGAGGCGGA
TAAAGTTGCAGGACCACTTCTGCGCTCGGCCCTTCCGGCTGGCTGGTTTATTGCTGATAAATCTGGAGCC
GGTGAGCGTGGGTCTCGCGGTATCATTGCAGCACTGGGGCCAGATGGTAAGCCCTCCCGTATCGTAGTTA
TCTACACGACGGGGAGTCAGGCAACTATGGATGAACGAAATAGACAGATCGCTGAGATAGGTGCCTCACT
GATTAAGCATTGGTAACTGTCAGACCAAGTTTACTCATATATACTTTAGATTGATTTAAAACTTCATTTT
TAATTTAAAAGGATCTAGGTGAAGATCCTTTTTGATAATCTCATGACCAAAATCCCTTAACGTGAGTTTT
CGTTCCACTGAGCGTCAGACCCCGTAGAAAAGATCAAAGGATCTTCTTGAGATCCTTTTTTTCTGCGCGT
AATCTGCTGCTTGCAAACAAAAAAACCACCGCTACCAGCGGTGGTTTGTTTGCCGGATCAAGAGCTACCA
ACTCTTTTTCCGAAGGTAACTGGCTTCAGCAGAGCGCAGATACCAAATACTGTTCTTCTAGTGTAGCCGT
AGTTAGGCCACCACTTCAAGAACTCTGTAGCACCGCCTACATACCTCGCTCTGCTAATCCTGTTACCAGT
GGCTGCTGCCAGTGGCGATAAGTCGTGTCTTACCGGGTTGGACTCAAGACGATAGTTACCGGATAAGGCG
CAGCGGTCGGGCTGAACGGGGGGTTCGTGCACACAGCCCAGCTTGGAGCGAACGACCTACACCGAACTGA
GATACCTACAGCGTGAGCTATGAGAAAGCGCCACGCTTCCCGAAGGGAGAAAGGCGGACAGGTATCCGGT
AAGCGGCAGGGTCGGAACAGGAGAGCGCACGAGGGAGCTTCCAGGGGGAAACGCCTGGTATCTTTATAGT
CCTGTCGGGTTTCGCCACCTCTGACTTGAGCGTCGATTTTTGTGATGCTCGTCAGGGGGGCGGAGCCTAT
GGAAAAACGCCAGCAACGCGGCCTTTTTACGGTTCCTGGCCTTTTGCTGGCCTTTTGCTCACATGTTACC
GTCGACGATGTAGGTCACGGTCTCGAAGCCGCGGTGCGGGTGCCAGGGCGTGCCCTTGGGCTCCCCGGGC
GCGTACTCCACCTCACCCATCTGGTCCATCATGATGAACGGGTCGAGGTGGCGGTAGTTGATCCCGGCGA
ACGCGCGGCGCACCGGGAAGCCCTCGCCCTCGAAACCGCTGGGCGCGGTGGTCACGGTGAGCACGGGACG
TGCGACGGCGTCGGCGGGTGCGGATACGCGGGGCAGCGTCAGCGGGTTCTCGACGGTCACGGCGGGCATG
TCGACAAGCCGAACATATGGGCGCGCCTAGTATGTATGTAAGTTAATAAAACCCATTTTTGCGGAAAGTA
GATAAAAAAAACATTTTTTTTTTTTACTGCACTGGATATCATTGAACTTATCTGATCAGTTTTAAATTTA
CTTCGATCCAAGGGTATTTGATGTACCAGGTTCTTTCGATTACCTCTCACTCAAAATGACATTCCACTCA
AAGTCAGCGCTGTTTGCCTCCTTCTCTGTCCACAGAAATATCGCCGTCTCTTTCGCCGCTGCGTCCGCTA
TCTCTTTCGCCACCGTTTGTAGCGTTACGTAGCGTCAATGTCCGCCTTCAGTTGCATTTTGTCAGCGGTT
TCGTGACGAAGCTCCAAGCGGTTTACGCCATCAATTAAACACAAAGTGCTGTGCCAAAACTCCTCTCGCT
TCTTATTTTTGTTTGTTTTTTGAGTGATTGGGGTGGTGATTGGTTTTGGGTGGGTAAGCAGGGGAAAGTG
TGAAAAATCCCGGCAATGGGCCAAGAGGATCAGGAGCTATTAATTCGCGGAGGCAGCAAACACCCATCTG
CCGAGCATCTGAACAATGTGAGTAGTACATGTGCATACATCTTAAGTTCACTTGATCTATAGGAACTGCG
ATTGCAACATCAAATTGTATGCGGCGTGAGAACTGCGACCCACAAAAATCCCAAACCGCAATTGCACAAA
CAAATAGTGACACGAAACAGATTATTCTGGTAGCTGTTCTCGCTATATAAGACAATTTTTGAGATCATAT
CATGATCAAGACATCTAAAGGCATTCATTTTCGACTATATTCTTTTTTACAAAAAATATAACAACCAGAT
ATTTTAAGCTGATCCTAGATGCACAAAAAATAAATAAAAGTATAAACCTACTTCGTAGGATACTTCGGGG
TACTTTTTGTTCGGGGTTAGATGAGCATAACGCTAGTAGTTGATATTTGAGATCCCCTATCATTGCAGGG
TGACAGCGGAGCGGCTTCGCAGAGCTGCATTAACCAGGGCTTCGGGCAGGCCAAAAACTACGGCACGCTC
CGGCCACCCAGTCCGCCGGAGGACTCCGGTTCAGGGAGCGGCCAACTAGCCGAGAACCTCACCTATGCCT
GGCACAATATGGACATCTTTGGGGCGGTCAATCAGCCGGGCTCCGGATGGCGGCAGCTGGTCAACCGGAC
ACGCGGACTATTCTGCAACGAGCGACACATACCGGCGCCCAGGAAACATTTGCTCAAGAACGGTGAGTTT
CTATTCGCAGTCGGCTGATCTGTGTGAAATCTTAATAAAGGGTCCAATTACCAATTTGAAACTCAGTTTG
CGGCGTGGCCTATCCGGGCGAACTTTTGGCCGTGATGGGCAGTTCCGGTGCCGGAAAGACGACCCTGCTG
AATGCCCTTGCCTTTCGATCGCCGCAGGGCATCCAAGTATCGCCATCCGGGATGCGACTGCTCAATGGCC
AACCTGTGGACGCCAAGGAGATGCAGGCCAGGTGCGCCTATGTCCAGCAGGATGACCTCTTTATCGGCTC
CCTAACGGCCAGGGAACACCTGATTTTCCAAGCCATGGTGCGGATGCCACGACATCTGACCTATCGGCAG
CGAGTGGCCCGCGTGGATCAGGTGATCCAGGAGCTTTCGCTCAGCAAATGTCAGCACACGATCATCGGTG
TGCCCGGCAGGGTGAAAGGTCTGTCCGGCGGAGAAAGGAAGCGTCTGGCATTCGCCTCCGAGGCTCTAAC
CGATCCGCCGCTTCTGATCTGCGATGAGCCCACCTCCGGACTGGACTCCTTTACCGCCCACAGCGTCGTC
CAGGTGCTGAAGAAGCTGTCGCAGAAGGGCAAGACCGTCATCCTGACCATTCATCAGCCGTCTTCCGAGC
TGTTTGAGCTCTTTGACAAGATCCTTCTGATGGCCGAGGGCAGGGTAGCTTTCTTGGGCACTCCCAGCGA
AGCCGTCGACTTCTTTTCCTAGTGAGTTCGATGTGTTTATTAAGGGTATCTAGTATTACATAACATCTCA
ACTCCTATCCAGCGTGGGTGCCCAGTGTCCTACCAACTACAATCCGGCGGACTTTTACGTACAGGTGTTG
GCCGTTGTGCCCGGACGGGAGATCGAGTCCCGTGATCGGATCGCCAAGATATGCGACAATTTTGCCATTA
GCAAAGTAGCCCGGGATATGGAGCAGTTGTTGGCCACCAAAAATCTGGAGAAGCCACTGGAGCAGCCGGA
GAATGGGTACACCTACAAGGCCACCTGGTTCATGCAGTTCCGGGCGGTCCTGTGGCGATCCTGGCTGTCG
GTGCTCAAGGAACCACTCCTCGTAAAAGTGCGACTTATTCAGACAACGGTGAGTGGTTCCAGTGGAAACA
AATGATATAACGCTTACAATTCTTGGAAACAAATTCGCTAGATTTTAGATAGAATTGCCTGATTCCACAC
CCTTCTTAGTTTTTTTCAATGAGATGTATAGTTTATAGTTTTGCAGAAGATAAATAAATTTCATTTAACT
CGCGAATATTAATGAGATGCGAGTAACATTTTAATTTGCAGATGGTTGCCATCTTGATTGGCCTCATCTT
TTTGGGCCAACAACTCACGCAAGTGGGTGTGATGAATATCAACGGAGCCATCTTCCTCTTCCTGACCAAC
ATGACCTTTCAAAACGTCTTTGCCACGATAAATGTAAGTCATGTTTAGAATACATTTGCATTTCAATAAT
TTACTAACTTTCTAATGAATCGATTCGATTTAGGTGTTCACCTCAGAGCTGCCAGTTTTTATGAGGGAGG
CCCGAAGTCGACTTTATCGCTGTGACACATACTTTCTGGGCAAAACGATTGCCGAATTGCCGCTTTTTCT
CACAGTGCCACTGGTCTTCACGGCGATTGCCTATCCGATGATCGGACTGCGGGCCGGAGTGCTGCACTTC
TTCAACTGCCTGGCGCTGGTCACTCTGGTGGCCAATGTGTCAACGTCCTTCGGATATCTAATATCCTGCG
CCAGCTCCTCGACCTCGATGGCGCTGTCTGTGGGTCCGCCGGTTATCATACCATTCCTGCTCTTTGGCGG
CTTCTTCTTGAACTCGGGCTCGGTGCCAGTATACCTCAAATGGTTGTCGTACCTCTCATGGTTCCGTTAC
GCCAACGAGGGTCTGCTGATTAACCAATGGGCGGACGTGGAGCCGGGCGAAATTAGCTGCACATCGTCGA
ACACCACGTGCCCCAGTTCGGGCAAGGTCATCCTGGAGACGCTTAACTTCTCCGCCGCCGATCTGCCGCT
GGACTACGTGGGTCTGGCCATTCTCATCGTGAGCTTCCGGGTGCTCGCATATCTGGCTCTAAGACTTCGG
GCCCGACGCAAGGAGTAGCCGACATATATCCGAAATAACTGCTTGTTTTTTTTTTTTACCATTATTACCA
TCGTGTTTACTGTTTATTGCCCCCTCAAAAAGCTAATGTAATTATATTTGTGCCAATAAAAACAAGATAT
GACCTATAGAATACAAGTATTTCCCCTTCGAACATCCCCACAAGTAGACTTTGGATTTGTCTTCTAACCA
AAAGACTTACACACCTGCATACCTTACATCAAAAACTCGTTTATCGCTACATAAAACACCGGGATATATT
TTTTATATACATACTTTTCAAATCGCGCGCCCTCTTCATAATTCACCTCCACCACACCACGTTTCGTAGT
TGCTCTTTCGCTGTCTCCCACCCGCTCTCCGCAACACATTCACCTTTTGTTCGACGACCTTGGAGCGACT
GTCGTTAGTTCCGCGCGATTCGGTTCGCTCAAATGGTTCCGAGTGGTTCATTTCGTCTCAATAGAAATTA
GTAATAAATATTTGTATGTACAATTTATTTGCTCCAATATATTTGTATATATTTCCCTCACAGCTATATT
TATTCTAATTTAATATTATGACTTTTTAAGGTAATTTTTTGTGACCTGTTCGGAGTGATTAGCGTTACAA
TTTGAACTGAAAGTGACATCCAGTGTTTGTTCCTTGTGTAGATGCATCTCAAAAAAATGGTGGGCATAAT
AGTGTTGTTTATATATATCAAAAATAACAACTATAATAATAAGAATACATTTAATTTAGAAAATGCTTGG
ATTTCACTGGAACTAGGGCGCGCCTCCGGAACATAATGGTGCAGGGCGCTGACTTCCGCGTTTCCAGACT
TTACGAAACACGGAAACCGAAGACCATTCATGTTGTTGCTCAGGTCGCAGACGTTTTGCAGCAGCAGTCG
CTTCACGTTCGCTCGCGTATCGGTGATTCATTCTGCTAACCAGTAAGGCAACCCCGCCAGCCTAGCCGGG
TCCTCAACGACAGGAGCACGATCATGCGCACCCGTGGCCAGGGCCGCAAGCTTGCATGCCTGCAGGTCGG
AGTACTGTCCTCCGAGCGGAGTACTGTCCTCCGAGCGGAGTACTGTCCTCCGAGCGGAGTACTGTCCTCC
GAGCGGAGTACTGTCCTCCGAGCGGAGACTCTAGCCCTAGGGCATGCCTGCAGGTCGGAGTACTGTCCTC
CGAGCGGAGTACTGTCCTCCGAGCGGAGTACTGTCCTCCGAGCGGAGTACTGTCCTCCGAGCGGAGTACT
GTCCTCCGAGCGGAGACTCTAGCGCTAGCGCATGCCTGCAGGTCGGAGTACTGTCCTCCGAGCGGAGTAC
TGTCCTCCGAGCGGAGTACTGTCCTCCGAGCGGAGTACTGTCCTCCGAGCGGAGTACTGTCCTCCGAGCG
GAGACTCTAGCACTAGTGCATGCCTGCAGGTCGGAGTACTGTCCTCCGAGCGGAGTACTGTCCTCCGAGC
GGAGTACTGTCCTCCGAGCGGAGTACTGTCCTCCGAGCGGAGTACTGTCCTCCGAGCGGAGACTCTAGCG
ACGTCGAGCGCCGGAGTATAAATAGAGGCGCTTCGTCTACGGAGCGACAATTCAATTCAAACAAGCAAAG
TGAACACGTCGCTAAGCGAAAGCTAAGCAAATAAACAAGCGCAGCTGAACAAGCTAAACAATCTGCAGTA
AAGTGCAAGTTAAAGTGAATCAATTAAAAGTAACCAGCAACCAAGTAAATCAACTGCAACTACTGAAATC
TGCCAAGAAGTAATTATTGAATACAAGAAGAGAACTCTGAATAGATCTAAAAGGTAGGTTCAACCACTGA
TGCCTAGGCACACCGAAACGACTAACCCTAATTCTTATCCTTTACTTCAGGCGGCCGCGGCTCGAGATGG
CTTCCTCCCCTCCAAAGAAAAAGAGAAAGGTTAGTTGGAAGGACGCAAGTGGTTGGTCTAGAATGCATGC
GGATCCCATTCGTCCGCGCAGGCCAAGTCCTGCCCGCGAGCTTCTGCCCGGACCCCAACCGGATAGGGTT
CAGCCGACTGCAGATCGTGGGGTGTCTGCGCCTGCTGGCAGCCCTCTGGATGGCTTGCCCGCTCGGCGGA
CGGTGTCCCGGACCCGGCTGCCATCTCCCCCTGCGCCCTCACCTGCGTTCTCGGCGGGCAGCTTCAGCGA
TCTGCTCCGTCCGTTCGATCCGTCGCTTCTTGATACATCGCTTCTTGATTCGATGCCTGCCGTCGGCACG
CCGCATACAGCGGCTGCCCCAGCAGAGTGGGATGAGGCGCAATCGGCTCTGCGTGCAGCCGATGACCCGC
CACCCACCGTGCGTGTCGCTGTCACTGCCGCGCGGCCGCCGCGCGCCAAGCCGGCCCCGCGACGGCGTGC
TGCGCAACCCTCCGACGCTTCGCCGGCCGCGCAGGTGGATCTACGCACGCTCGGCTACAGTCAGCAGCAG
CAAGAGAAGATCAAACCGAAGGTGCGTTCGACAGTGGCGCAGCACCACGAGGCACTGGTGGGCCATGGGT
TTACACACGCGCACATCGTTGCGCTCAGCCAACACCCGGCAGCGTTAGGGACCGTCGCTGTCACGTATCA
GCACATAATCACGGCGTTGCCAGAGGCGACACACGAAGACATCGTTGGCGTCGGCAAACAGTGGTCCGGC
GCACGCGCCCTGGAGGCCTTGCTCACGGATGCGGGGGAGTTGAGAGGTCCGCCGTTACAGTTGGACACAG
GCCAACTTGTGAAGATTGCAAAACGTGGCGGCGTGACCGCAATGGAGGCAGTGCATGCATCGCGCAATGC
ACTGACGGGTGCCCCCCTGGAGACGGGCGCCGCTACAGGGCGCGTCCCATTCGCCATTCAGGCTGCGCAA
CTGTTGGGAAGGGCGATCGGTGCGGGCCTCTTCGCTATTACGCCAGCTGGCGAAAGGGGGATGTGCTGCA
AGGCGATTAAGTTGGGTAACGCCAGGGTTTTCCCAGTCACGACGTTGTAAAACGACGGCCAGTGAGCGCG
CGTAATACGACTCACTATAGGGCGAATTGGGTACCGGGCCCCCCCTCGAGGTCCTCCAGCTTTTGTTCCC
TTTAGTGAGGGTTAATTGCGCGCTTGGCGTAATCATGGTCATAGCTGTTTCCTGTGTGAAATTGTTATCC
GCTCACAATTCCACACAACATACGAGCCGGAAGCATAAAGTGTAAAGCCTGGGGTGCCTAATGAGTGAGC
TAACTCACATTAATTGCGTTGCGCTCACTGCCCGCTTTCCACCGGTCGTCTCCAACGACCACCTCGTCGC
CTTGGCCTGCCTCGGCGGACGTCCTGCCATGGATGCAGTGAAAAAGGGATTGCCGCACGCGCCGGAATTG
ATCAGAAGAGTCAATCGCCGTATTGGCGAACGCACGTCCCATCGCGTTGCCGACTACGCGCAAGTGGTTC
GCGTGCTGGAGTTTTTCCAGTGCCACTCCCACCCAGCGTACGCATTTGATGAGGCCATGACGCAGTTCGG
GATGAGCAGGAACGGGTTGGTACAGCTCTTTCGCAGAGTGGGCGTCACCGAACTCGAAGCCCGCGGTGGA
ACGCTCCCCCCAGCCTCGCAGCGTTGGGACCGTATCCTCCAGGCATCAGGGATGAAAAGGGCCAAACCGT
CCCCTACTTCAGCTCAAACACCGGATCAGGCGTCTTTGCATGCATTCGCCGATTCGCTGGAGCGTGACCT
TGATGCGCCCAGCCCAATGCACGAGGGAGATCAGACGCGGGCAAGCAGCCGTAAACGGTCCCGATCGGAT
CGTGCTGTCACCGGCCCCTCCGCACAGCAGGCTGTCGAGGTGCGCGTTCCCGAACAGCGCGATGCGCTGC
ATTTGCCCCTCAGCTGGAGGGTAAAACGCCCGCGTACCAGGATCTGGGGCGGCCTCCCGGATCCGATATC
TAGATCCCAGGGTTCCGGACGGGCTGACGCATTGGACGATTTTGATCTGGATATGCTGGGAAGTGACGCC
CTCGATGATTTTGACCTTGACATGCTTGGTTCGGATGCCCTTGATGACTTTGACCTCGACATGCTCGGCA
GTGACGCCCTTGATGATTTCGACCTGGACATGCTGATTAACTAGTCTAGAGGATCTTTGTGAAGGAACCT
TACTTCTGTGGTGTGACATAATTGGACAAACTACCTACAGAGATTTAAAGCTCTAAGGTAAATATAAAAT
TTTTAAGTGTATAATGTGTTAAACTACTGATTCTAATTGTTTGTGTATTTTAGATTCCAACCTATGGAAC
TGATGAATGGGAGCAGTGGTGGAATGCCTTTAATGAGGAAAACCTGTTTTGCTCAGAAGAAATGCCATCT
AGTGATGATGAGGCTACTGCTGACTCTCAACATTCTACTCCTCCAAAAAAGAAGAGAAAGGTAGAAGACC
CCAAGGACTTTCCTTCAGAATTGCTAAGTTTTTTGAGTCATGCTGTGTTTAGTAATAGAACTCTTGCTTG
CTTTGCTATTTACACCACAAAGGAAAAAGCTGCACTGCTATACAAGAAAATTATGGAAAAATATTTGATG
TATAGTGCCTTGACTAGAGATCATAATCAGCCATACCACATTTGTAGAGGTTTTACTTGCTTTAAAAAAC
CTCCCACACCTCCCCCTGAACCTGAAACATAAAATGAATGCAATTGTTGTTGTTAACTTGTTTATTGCAG
CTTATAATGGTTACAAATAAAGCAATAGCATCACAAATTTCACAAATAAAGCATTTTTTTCACTGCATTC
TAGTTGTGGTTTGTCCAAACTCATCAATGTATCTTATCATGTCTGGATCGATCTGGCCGGCCGTTTAAAC
GAATTCTTGAAGACGAAAGGGCCTCGTGATACGCCTATTTTTATAGGTTAATGTCATGATAATAATGGTT
TCTTA
