>Addgene plasmid #46147 | pJC-TALE-VP64 | addgene partial sequence | sequence record 67994 | SV40-splice-R2 5'-CACAAACAATTAGAATCAGTAG-3'
TTAAATTTTATATTTACCTTAGAGCTTTAAATCTCTGTAGGTAGTTTGTCCAATTATGTCACACCACAGA
AGTAAGGTTCCTTCACAAAGATCCTCTAGATCAGCATGTCCAGGTCGAAATCATCAAGGGCGTCACTGCC
GAGCATGTCGAGGTCAAAGTCATCAAGGGCATCCGAACCAAGCATGTCAAGGTCAAAATCATCGAGGGCG
TCACTTCCCAGCATATCCAGATCAAAATCGTCCAATGCGTCAGCCCGTCCGGAACCCTGGGATCTAGATA
TCGGATCCGGGAGGCCGCCCCAGATCCTGGTACGCGGGCGTTTTACCCTCCAGCTGAGGGGCAAATGCAG
CGCATCGCGCTGTTCGGGAACGCGCACCTCGACAGCCTGCTGTGCGGAGGGGCCGGTGACAGCACGATCC
GATCGGGACCGTTTACGGCTGCTTGCCCGCGTCTGATCTCCCTCGTGCATTGGGCTGGGCGCATCAAGGT
CACGCTCCAGCGAATCGGCGAATGCATGCAAAGACGCCTGATCCGGTGTTTGAGCTGAAGTAGGGGACGG
TTTGGCCCTTTTCATCCCTGATGCCTGGAGGATACGGTCCCAACGCTGCGAGGCTGGGGGGAGCGTTCCA
CCGCGGGCTTCGAGTTCGGTGACGCCCACTCTGCGAAAGAGCTGTACCAACCCGTTCCTGCTCATCCCGA
ACTGCGTCATGGCCTCATCAAATGCGTACGCTGGGTGGGAGTGGCACTGGAAAAACTCCAGCACGCGAAC
CACTTGCGCGTAGTCGGCAACGCGATGGGACGTGCGTTCGCCAATACGGCGATTGACTCTTCTGATCAAT
TCCGGCGCGTGCGGCAATCCCTTTTTCATG
