>Addgene plasmid #46147 | pJC-TALE-VP64 | addgene partial sequence | sequence record 67997 | pJFRC-F 5'-ATAATGGTGCAGGGCGCTGAC-3'
CCGAAGACCATTCATGTTGTTGCTCAGGTCGCAGACGTTTTGCAGCAGCAGTCGCTTCACGTTCGCTCGC
GTATCGGTGATTCATTCTGCTAACCAGTAAGGCAACCCCGCCAGCCTAGCCGGGTCCTCAACGACAGGAG
CACGATCATGCGCACCCGTGGCCAGGGCCGCAAGCTTGCATGCCTGCAGGTCGGAGTACTGTCCTCCGAG
CGGAGTACTGTCCTCCGAGCGGAGTACTGTCCTCCGAGCGGAGTACTGTCCTCCGAGCGGAGTACTGTCC
TCCGAGCGGAGACTCTAGCCCTAGGGCATGCCTGCAGGTCGGAGTACTGTCCTCCGAGCGGAGTACTGTC
CTCCGAGCGGAGTACTGTCCTCCGAGCGGAGTACTGTCCTCCGAGCGGAGTACTGTCCTCCGAGCGGAGA
CTCTAGCGCTAGCGCATGCCTGCAGGTCGGAGTACTGTCCTCCGAGCGGAGTACTGTCCTCCGAGCGGAG
TACTGTCCTCCGAGCGGAGTACTGTCCTCCGAGCGGAGTACTGTCCTCCGAGCGGAGACTCTAGCACTAG
TGCATGCCTGCAGGTCGGAGTACTGTCCTCCGAGCGGAGTACTGTCCTCCGAGCGGAGTACTGTCCTCCG
AGCGGAGTACTGTCCTCCGAGCGGAGTACTGTCCTCCGAGCGGAGACTCTAGCGACGTCGAGCGCCGGAG
TATAAATAGAGGCGCTTCGTCTACGGAGCGACAATTCAATTCAAACAAGCAAAGTGAACACGTCGCTAAG
CGAAAGCTAAGCAAATAAACAAGCGCAGCTGA
