>Addgene plasmid #46147 | pJC-TALE-VP64 | addgene partial sequence | sequence record 68000 | hsp70-F 5'-GAGCGCCGGAGTATAAATAGAG-3'
CAAGCAAAGTGAACACGTCGCTAAGCGAAAGCTAAGCAAATAAACAAGCGCAGCTGAACAAGCTAAACAA
TCTGCAGTAAAGTGCAAGTTAAAGTGAATCAATTAAAAGTAACCAGCAACCAAGTAAATCAACTGCAACT
ACTGAAATCTGCCAAGAAGTAATTATTGAATACAAGAAGAGAACTCTGAATAGATCTAAAAGGTAGGTTC
AACCACTGATGCCTAGGCACACCGAAACGACTAACCCTAATTCTTATCCTTTACTTCAGGCGGCCGCGGC
TCGAGCAAAATGGCTTCCTCCCCTCCAAAGAAAAAGAGAAAGGTTAGTTGGAAGGACGCAAGTGGTTGGT
CTAGAATGCATGCGGATCCCATTCGTCCGCGCAGGCCAAGTCCTGCCCGCGAGCTTCTGCCCGGACCCCA
ACCGGATAGGGTTCAGCCGACTGCAGATCGTGGGGTGTCTGCGCCTGCTGGCAGCCCTCTGGATGGCTTG
CCCGCTCGGCGGACGGTGTCCCGGACCCGGCTGCCATCTCCCCCTGCGCCCTCACCTGCGTTCTCGGCGG
GCAGCTTCAGCGATCTGCTCCGTCCGTTCGATCCGTCGCTTCTTGATACATCGCTTCTTGATTCGATGCC
TGCCGTCGGCACGCCGCATACAGCGGCTGCCCCAGCAGAGTGGGATGAGGCGCAATCGGCTCTGCGTGCA
GCCGATGACCCGCCACCCACCGTGCGTGTCGCTGTCACTGCCGCGCGGCCGCCGCGCGCCAAGCCGGCCC
CGCGACGGCGTGCTGCGCAACCCTCCGACGCTTCGCCGGCCGCG
