>Addgene plasmid #46147 | pJC-TALE-VP64 | addgene partial sequence | sequence record 68002 | LacZ-F2 5'-cctcttcgctattacgccag-3'
GTTGGGTAACGCCAGGGTTTTCCCAGTCACGACGTTGTAAAACGACGGCCAGTGAGCGCGCGTAATACGA
CTCACTATAGGGCGAATTGGGTACCGGGCCCCCCCTCGAGGTCCTCCAGCTTTTGTTCCCTTTAGTGAGG
GTTAATTGCGCGCTTGGCGTAATCATGGTCATAGCTGTTTCCTGTGTGAAATTGTTATCCGCTCACAATT
CCACACAACATACGAGCCGGAAGCATAAAGTGTAAAGCCTGGGGTGCCTAATGAGTGAGCTAACTCACAT
TAATTGCGTTGCGCTCACTGCCCGCTTTCCACCGGTCGTCTCCAACGACCACCTCGTCGCCTTGGCCTGC
CTCGGCGGACGTCCTGCCATGGATGCAGTGAAAAAGGGATTGCCGCACGCGCCGGAATTGATCAGAAGAG
TCAATCGCCGTATTGGCGAACGCACGTCCCATCGCGTTGCCGACTACGCGCAAGTGGTTCGCGTGCTGGA
GTTTTTCCAGTGCCACTCCCACCCAGCGTACGCATTTGATGAGGCCATGACGCAGTTCGGGATGAGCAGG
AACGGGTTGGTACAGCTCTTTCGCAGAGTGGGCGTCACCGAACTCGAAGCCCGCGGTGGAACGCTCCCCC
CAGCCTCGCAGCGTTGGGACCGTATCCTCCAGGCATCAGGGATGAAAAGGGCCAAACCGTCCCCTACTTC
AGCTCAAACACCGGATCAGGCGTCTTTGCATGCATTCGCCGATTCGCTGGAGCGTGACCTTGATGCGCCC
AGCCCAATGCACGAGGGAGATCAGACGCGGGCAAGCAGCCGTAAACGGTCCCGATCGGATCGTGCTGTCA
CCGGCCCCTCCGCACAGCAGGCTGTCGAGGTGCGCGTTCCCGAACAGCGCGATGCGCTGCATTTGCCCCT
CAGCTG
